>Addgene plasmid #220722 | AiP1995 - pAAV-hsA2-AiE0128h-minRho-iCre(R297T)-BGHpA | addgene full sequence | sequence record 465241 | Addgene NGS Result
TCGAGAGATCTTCGACTGTGCCTTCTAGTTGCCAGCCATCTGTTGTTTGCCCCTCCCCCGTGCCTTCCTT
GACCCTGGAAGGTGCCACTCCCACTGTCCTTTCCTAATAAAATGAGGAAATTGCATCGCATTGTCTGAGT
AGGTGTCATTCTATTCTGGGGGGTGGGGTGGGGCAGGACAGCAAGGGGGAGGATTGGGAAGACAATAGCA
GGCATGAGATCTCACGTGCGGACCGAGCGGCCGCAGGAACCCCTAGTGATGGAGTTGGCCACTCCCTCTC
TGCGCGCTCGCTCGCTCACTGAGGCCGGGCGACCAAAGGTCGCCCGACGCCCGGGCTTTGCCCGGGCGGC
CTCAGTGAGCGAGCGAGCGCGCAGCTGCCTGCAGGGGCGCCTGATGCGGTATTTTCTCCTTACGCATCTG
TGCGGTATTTCACACCGCATA
[95 nt withheld, positions 442-536]
T
[46 nt withheld, positions 538-583]
C
[141 nt withheld, positions 585-725]
CCTTTGACGTTGGAGTCCACGTTCTTT
[37 nt withheld, positions 753-789]
ACTCTATCTCGGGCTATTCTTTTGATTTATAAGGGATTTTGCCGATTTCGGTCTATTGGTTAAAAAATGA
GCTGATTTAACAAAAATTTAACGGGAATTTTAACAAAATATTAACGTTTACAATTTTATGGTGCACTCTC
AGTACAATCTGCTCTGATGCCGCATAGTTAAGCCAGCCCCGACACCCGCCAACACCCGCTGACGCGCCCT
GACGGGCTTGTCTGCTCCCGGCATCCGCTTACAGACAAGCTGTGACCGTCTCCGGGAGCTGCATGTGTCA
GAGGTTTTCACCGTCATCACCGAAACGCGCGAGACGAAAGGGCCTCGTGATACGCCTATTTTTATAGGTT
AATGTCATGATAATAATGGTTTCTTAGACGTCAGGTGGCACTTTTCGGGGAAATGTGCGCGGAACCCCTA
TTTGTTTATTTTTCTAAATACATTCAAATATGTATCCGCTCATGAGACAATAACCCTGATAAATGCTTCA
ATAATATTGAAAAAGGAAGAGTATGAGTATTCAACATTTCCGTGTCGCCCTTATTCCCTTTTTTGCGGCA
TTTTGCCTTCCTGTTTTTGCTCACCCAGAAACGCTGGTGAAAGTAAAAGATGCTGAAGATCAGTTGGGTG
CACGAGTGGGTTACATCGAACTGGATCTCAACAGCGGTAAGATCCTTGAGAGTTTTCGCCCCGAAGAACG
TTTTCCAATGATGAGCACTTTTAAAGTTCTGCTATGTGGCGCGGTATTATCCCGTATTGACGCCGGGCAA
GAGCAACTCGGTCGCCGCATACACTATTCTCAGAATGACTTGGTTGAGTACTCACCAGTCACAGAAAAGC
ATCTTACGGATGGCATGACAGTAAGAGAATTATGCAGTGCTGCCATAACCATGAGTGATAACACTGCGGC
CAACTTACTTCTGACAACGATCGGAGGACCGAAGGAGCTAACCGCTTTTTTGCACAACATGGGGGATCAT
GTAACTCGCCTTGATCGTTGGGAACCGGAGCTGAATGAAGCCATACCAAACGACGAGCGTGACACCACGA
TGCCTGTAGCAATGGCAACAACGTTGCGCAAACTATTAACTGGCGAACTACTTACTCTAGCTTCCCGGCA
ACAATTAATAGACTGGATGGAGGCGGATAAAGTTGCAGGACCACTTCTGCGCTCGGCCCTTCCGGCTGGC
TGGTTTATTGCTGATAAATCTGGAGCCGGTGAGCGTGGGTCTCGCGGTATCATTGCAGCACTGGGGCCAG
ATGGTAAGCCCTCCCGTATCGTAGTTATCTACACGACGGGGAGTCAGGCAACTATGGATGAACGAAATAG
ACAGATCGCTGAGATAGGTGCCTCACTGATTAAGCATTGGTAACTGTCAGACCAAGTTTACTCATATATA
CTTTAGATTGATTTAAAACTTCATTTTTAATTTAAAAGGATCTAGGTGAAGATCCTTTTTGATAATCTCA
TGACCAAAATCCCTTAACGTGAGTTTTCGTTCCACTGAGCGTCAGACCCCGTAGAAAAGATCAAAGGATC
TTCTTGAGATCCTTTTTTTCTGCGCGTAATCTGCTGCTTGCAAACAAAAAAACCACCGCTACCAGCGGTG
GTTTGTTTGCCGGATCAAGAGCTACCAACTCTTTTTCCGAAGGTAACTGGCTTCAGCAGAGCGCAGATAC
CAAATACTGTTCTTCTAGTGTAGCCGTAGTTAGGCCACCACTTCAAGAACTCTGTAGCACCGCCTACATA
CCTCGCTCTGCTAATCCTGTTACCAGTGGCTGCTGCCAGTGGCGATAAGTCGTGTCTTACCGGGTTGGAC
TCAAGACGATAGTTACCGGATAAGGCGCAGCGGTCGGGCTGAACGGGGGGTTCGTGCACACAGCCCAGCT
TGGAGCGAACGACCTACACCGAACTGAGATACCTACAGCGTGAGCTATGAGAAAGCGCCACGCTTCCCGA
AGGGAGAAAGGCGGACAGGTATCCGGTAAGCGGCAGGGTCGGAACAGGAGAGCGCACGAGGGAGCTTCCA
GGGGGAAACGCCTGGTATCTTTATAGTCCTGTCGGGTTTCGCCACCTCTGACTTGAGCGTCGATTTTTGT
GATGCTCGTCAGGGGGGCGGAGCCTATGGAAAAACGCCAGCAACGCGGCCTTTTTACGGTTCCTGGCCTT
TTGCTGGCCTTTTGCTCACATGTCCTGCAGGCAGCTGCGCGCTCGCTCGCTCACTGAGGCCGCCCGGGCG
TCGGGCGACCTTTGGTCGCCCGGCCTCAGTGAGCGAGCGAGCGCGCAGAGAGGGAGTGGCCAACTCCATC
ACTAGGGGTTCCTGCGGCCGCAACGCGTTTAGAACAATGGCTGGCCCATAGTAAATGCCGTGTTAGTGTG
TTAGTTGCTGTTCTTCCACGTCAGAAGAGGCACAGACAAATTACCACCAGGTGGCGCTCAGAGTCTGCGG
AGGCATCACAACAGCCCTGAATTTGAATCCTGCTCTGCCACTGCCTAGTTGAGACCTTTTACTACCTGAC
TAGCTGTTTGTGTATTTTAGGTGTTTGTTTCATCAAGGTCAGGGGCCTTACCTCTCCTAGTATCATGAGG
AGGATCTCAAAGCAGGGAAGGGAAGCCAGCTGAGGGACCCCTGAGAGGAGATCAGGGGATAAATACTTTG
CAACAGAATCCCCATGGGAAACATGACAAAATTAGTAACAGGAATGGAGCCTCCCTCAGAGGATACATGA
ATCGTTGAGTTGAAAATAACCACAAGGTCATCAAATCCAGCTGCCACCAACTGCCTGAATATTTTCAACA
AATTTTTGAACAAGCAGTCCTCCAGCCTCCTCCAGCTGCATCCAGCAGCTCAGTGCTCCACCTGACAGCC
TCTTCTGATAGCGTGAAGGCTCAGAAAGCCCCTGTGGGGCCCAGCACATCCTGGGGCAGGCCTCTAGTGG
GCAGAGGGCAGCATACTGGGGTCTGGATCTAACACACTCCTCCATCCAGGTGGTATATTTATAGCCCTGT
GCTTTACAGAAAAGACTTCTGATGAGATCAAGACTTTAGGCTGTTTATGTGGCTTCTTTCATGAGCCAAC
TGAATTCGATATCATAATCAACCATAGGTACCGAGCTCGGGATTCAGCCGGGAGCTTAGGGAGGGGAGGT
CACTTCATAAGGGCCTGGGGGGGGAGTTGGAGCCACGAGTCGTCCAGCCGGAGCCCCGTGTGGCTGAGCT
CCGGCCTCAGAAGCATCCCCGGGTTGGATCCAGATCTTTCGAAGCTAGCCACCATGGTGCCCAAGAAGAA
GAGGAAAGTCTCCAACCTGCTGACTGTGCACCAAAACCTGCCTGCCCTCCCTGTGGATGCCACCTCTGAT
GAAGTCAGGAAGAACCTGATGGACATGTTCAGGGACAGGCAGGCCTTCTCTGAACACACCTGGAAGATGC
TCCTGTCTGTGTGCAGATCCTGGGCTGCCTGGTGCAAGCTGAACAACAGGAAATGGTTCCCTGCTGAACC
TGAGGATGTGAGGGACTACCTCCTGTACCTGCAAGCCAGAGGCCTGGCTGTGAAGACCATCCAACAGCAC
CTGGGCCAGCTCAACATGCTGCACAGGAGATCTGGCCTGCCTCGCCCTTCTGACTCCAATGCTGTGTCCC
TGGTGATGAGGAGAATCAGAAAGGAGAATGTGGATGCTGGGGAGAGAGCCAAGCAGGCCCTGGCCTTTGA
ACGCACTGACTTTGACCAAGTCAGATCCCTGATGGAGAACTCTGACAGATGCCAGGACATCAGGAACCTG
GCCTTCCTGGGCATTGCCTACAACACCCTGCTGCGCATTGCCGAAATTGCCAGAATCAGAGTGAAGGACA
TCTCCCGCACCGATGGTGGGAGAATGCTGATCCACATTGGCAGGACCAAGACCCTGGTGTCCACAGCTGG
TGTGGAGAAGGCCCTGTCCCTGGGGGTTACCAAGCTGGTGGAGAGATGGATCTCTGTGTCTGGTGTGGCT
GATGACCCCAACAACTACCTGTTCTGCCGGGTCAGAAAGAATGGTGTGGCTGCCCCTTCTGCCACCTCCC
AACTGTCCACCCGGGCCCTGGAAGGGATCTTTGAGGCCACCCACCGCCTGATCTATGGTGCCAAGGATGA
CTCTGGGCAGAGATACCTGGCCTGGTCTGGCCACTCTGCCAGAGTGGGTGCTGCCACCGACATGGCCAGG
GCTGGTGTGTCCATCCCTGAAATCATGCAGGCTGGTGGCTGGACCAATGTGAACATTGTGATGAACTACA
TCAGAAACCTGGACTCTGAGACTGGGGCCATGGTGAGGCTGCTCGAAGATGGGGACTGAGGCGCGCCGAA
TTCAAGCTTC
Features (pLannotate 1.2.2; 12 found; start..end, strand, type, name):
     16..127     +  polyA_signal   bGH poly(A) signal: bovine growth hormone polyadenylation signal
    245..385     +  repeat_region  AAV2 ITR: inverted terminal repeat of adeno-associated virus serotype 2 inverted
    390..441     -  misc_feature   bom (fragment): basis of mobility region from pBR322
    460..915     +  rep_origin     f1 ori (sequence partly withheld): f1 bacteriophage origin of replication; arrow indicates direction of (+) strand synthesis
    916..965     -  misc_feature   bom (fragment): basis of mobility region from pBR322
   1067..1102    -  CDS            rop (fragment): Rop protein, which maintains plasmids at low copy number; rop
   1197..1301    +  promoter       AmpR promoter: bla
   1302..2162    +  CDS            AmpR: β-lactamase; bla; confers resistance to ampicillin, carbenicillin, and related antibiotics
   2333..2921    +  rep_origin     ori: high-copy-number ColE1/pMB1/pBR322/pUC origin of replication
   2994..3021    +  repeat_region  AAV2 ITR (fragment): inverted terminal repeat of adeno-associated virus serotype 2 inverted
   3050..3077    +  repeat_region  AAV2 ITR (fragment): inverted terminal repeat of adeno-associated virus serotype 2 inverted
   4090..5115    +  CDS            cre: RECR_BPP1 - Experimental evidence at protein level: Swiss-Prot protein existence level 1. Catalyzes site-specific recombination between two 34-base- pair LOXP sites. Its role is to maintain the phage genome as a monomeric unit-copy plasmid in the lysogenic state. From Escherichia phage P1 (Bacteriophage P1).
