[The description below was written by a language model from this plasmid's Addgene catalogue record and pLannotate feature annotations shown in this document.]
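Description:
AiP1995 - pAAV-hsA2-AiE0128h-minRho-iCre(R297T)-BGHpA is an AAV transfer plasmid built on a pAAV2 backbone and intended for packaging recombinant adeno-associated virus that delivers Cre recombinase to defined brain cell populations. It is maintained in bacteria through a high-copy ColE1/pUC-type origin and selected with ampicillin via the AmpR (β-lactamase) cassette. An f1 phage origin and small remnants of pBR322 bom and rop sequences also sit in the backbone. The 5,139-nt sequence shows one full AAV2 inverted terminal repeat downstream of the expression cassette. The upstream repeat is detected only as two short fragments, which may reflect the difficulty of sequencing or annotating ITRs rather than a true truncation. The ITRs define the segment that is replicated and packaged into viral particles.

Between the ITRs, the payload is an enhancer-driven Cre cassette. AiE0128h, an enhancer intended to restrict activity to specific brain cell types, is placed upstream of a minimal promoter, followed by the iCre(R297T) coding sequence (a synthetic Cre variant carrying the R297T substitution) and a bovine growth hormone polyadenylation signal. The record is inconsistent about the minimal promoter: the plasmid name says minRho, while the catalogue promoter field lists minBG, and the feature table annotates neither the promoter nor the enhancer or the "hsA2" element. Depositor notes indicate Gibson assembly, with MluI and SgrAI sites retained on either side of the cloned segment. The construct belongs to a suite of enhancer AAVs for genetic access to cortical cell types. Its use is to drive loxP recombination in enhancer-defined cells, for example in combination with Cre-dependent reporter or effector alleles or viruses.
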