Addgene plasmid #220722: AiP1995 - pAAV-hsA2-AiE0128h-minRho-iCre(R297T)-BGHpA
Purpose: AiE0128h is an enhancer sequence, designed to induce cre-dependent recombination in specific populations of brain cells
Depositing lab: Allen Institute for Brain Science & Bosiljka Tasic. Depositing organization: Allen Institute. Publication: A suite of enhancer AAVs and transgenic mouse lines for genetic access to cortical cell types. Ben-Simon Y, Hooper M, Narayan S, Daigle TL, Dwivedi D, Way SW, Oster A, Stafford DA, Mich JK, Taormina MJ, Martinez RA, Opitz-Araya X, Roth JR, Alexander JR, Allen S, Amster A, Arbuckle J, Ayala A, Baker PM, Bakken TE, Barcelli T, Barta S, Bendrick J, Bertagnolli D, Bielstein C, Bishwakarma P, Bowlus J, Boyer G, Brouner K, Casian B, Casper T, Chakka AB, Chakrabarty R, Chance RK, Chavan S, Clark M, Colbert K, Collman F, Daniel S, Departee M, DiValentin P, Donadio N, Dotson N, Egdorf T, Fliss T, Gabitto M, Garcia J, Gary A, Gasperini M, Gloe J, Goldy J, Gore BB, Graybuck L, Greisman N, Haeseleer F, Halterman C, Haradon Z, Hastings SD, Helback O, Ho W, Hockemeyer D, Huang C, Huff S, Hunker A, Johansen N, Jones D, Juneau Z, Kalmbach B, Kannan M, Khem S, Kussick E, Kutsal R, Larsen R, Lee C, Lee AY, Leibly M, Lenz GH, Li S, Liang E, Lusk N, Madigan Z, Malloy J, Malone J, McCue R, Melchor J, Mollenkopf T, Moosman S, Morin E, Newman D, Ng L, Ngo K, Omstead V, Otto S, Oyama A, Pena N, Pham T, Phillips E, Pom CA, Potekhina L, Ransford S, Ray PL, Rette D, Reynoldson C, Rimorin C, Rocha D, Ruiz A, Sanchez REA, Sawyer L, Sedeno-Cortes A, Sevigny JP, Shapovalova N, Shepard N, Shulga L, Sigler AR, Siverts L, Soliman S, Somasundaram S, Staats B, Stewart K, Szelenyi E, Tieu M, Trader C, Tran A, van Velthoven CTJ, Walker M, Wang Y, Weed N, Wirthlin M, Wood T, Wynalda B, Yao Z, Zhou T, Ariza J, Dee N, Reding M, Ronellenfitch K, Mufti S, Sunkin SM, Smith KA, Esposito L, Waters J, Thyagarajan B, Yao S, Lein ES, Zeng H, Levi BP, Ngai J, Ting JT, Tasic B. Cell. 2025 May 16:S0092-8674(25)00513-6. doi: 10.1016/j.cell.2025.05.002. PubMed 40403729.
Backbone
  Vector backbone: pAAV2
  Vector type: AAV
Growth in bacteria
  Bacterial resistance: Ampicillin, 100 μg/mL
  Growth temperature: 37°C
  Growth strain: NEB Stable
  Copy number: High Copy
Gene/Insert
  Gene/Insert name: iCre(R297T)
  Species: Synthetic
  Promoter: minBG
  Cloning method: Gibson Cloning
Terms and licenses: Academic/Nonprofit Terms; Industry Terms: Not Available to Industry
Depositor comments: 5' Cloning Site: MluI (not destroyed), 3' Cloning Site: SgrAI (not destroyed). Please visit https://doi.org/10.1101/2024.06.10.597244 for bioRxiv preprint.
How to cite: AiP1995 - pAAV-hsA2-AiE0128h-minRho-iCre(R297T)-BGHpA was a gift from Allen Institute for Brain Science & Bosiljka Tasic (Addgene plasmid # 220722 ; http://n2t.net/addgene:220722 ; RRID:Addgene_220722)
